Addgene plasmid #119719: pmCherry-imp α
Purpose: Expresses mCherry-tagged human importinα in mammalian cells
Depositing lab: Kenji Sugimoto. Depositing organization: Osaka Metropolitan University. Publication: A rapid and simple method of evaluating the dimeric tendency of fluorescent proteins in living cells using a truncated protein of importin alpha as fusion tag. Nakagawa C, Nishimura S, Senda-Murata K, Sugimoto K. Biosci Biotechnol Biochem. 2012;76(2):388-90. doi: 10.1271/bbb.110677. Epub 2012 Feb 7. PubMed 22313767.
Backbone
  Vector backbone: pmCherry-C1
  Backbone manufacturer: not commercially available one. Note that Eco47III, AgeI, BspE1 are missing.
  Modifications to backbone: NheI-BglII DNA fragment encoding EGFP of pEGFP is replaced by the DNA fragment encoding mCherry, which is amplified by PCR using pRSET B mCherry (provided by Dr. Roger Y. Tsien).
  Vector type: Mammalian Expression
  Selectable markers: Neomycin (select with G418)
Growth in bacteria
  Bacterial resistance: Kanamycin, 50 μg/mL
  Growth temperature: 37°C
  Growth strain: DH5alpha
  Copy number: High Copy
Gene/Insert
  Gene/Insert name: importinα
  Species: H. sapiens (human)
  Mutation: contains amino acids 251-529
  Entrez Gene: KPNA2 (a.k.a. IPOA1, PTAC58, QIP2, RCH1, SRP1-alpha, SRP1alpha)
  Promoter: CMV
  Tag / fusion protein: mCherry (N terminal on backbone)
  Cloning method: Restriction Enzyme; 5′ cloning site XhoI (unknown if destroyed); 3′ cloning site BamHI (unknown if destroyed)
  Sequencing primers: 5′ n/a
Terms and licenses: Academic/Nonprofit Terms; Industry Terms: Not Available to Industry
Depositor comments: pmCherry-impα was constructed by replacing the AgeI-BglII fragment encoding DsRed of pDsRed-imp α (Addgene plasmid 119679) with mCherry derived from pRSET-B-mCherry (provided by Professor Roger Y. Tsien, UCSD).
How to cite: pmCherry-imp α was a gift from Kenji Sugimoto (Addgene plasmid # 119719 ; http://n2t.net/addgene:119719 ; RRID:Addgene_119719)
