[The description below was written by a language model from this plasmid's Addgene catalogue record and pLannotate feature annotations shown in this document.]
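Description:
pmCherry-imp α is a mammalian expression plasmid of about 5.6 kb, built on a laboratory-made pmCherry-C1 backbone. This backbone is a pEGFP-C1-style vector in which the EGFP coding region was replaced by PCR-amplified mCherry, and it lacks a few of the restriction sites found in the usual commercial layout. It replicates in E. coli at high copy from a ColE1/pUC-type origin and also carries an f1 phage origin. A single Tn5 aminoglycoside phosphotransferase (NeoR/KanR) cassette provides both selections. A bacterial bla-type promoter drives it for kanamycin resistance in bacteria, and the SV40 enhancer/early promoter drives it for G418 selection in mammalian cells, with an HSV TK polyadenylation signal downstream. The short ble, bGH poly(A) and SV40 large T antigen fragments in the annotation appear to be residual backbone sequence rather than functional elements.

The expression unit consists of the CMV immediate-early enhancer and promoter driving mCherry, followed by a short remnant of the multiple cloning site. Next comes a fragment of human importin α (KPNA2) inserted between XhoI and BamHI, and the unit is terminated by the SV40 poly(A) signal. The insert is a truncation covering amino acids 251–529 rather than the full-length nuclear import adapter, so the product is an N-terminally mCherry-tagged C-terminal portion of the protein. According to the depositor's notes, the plasmid was derived from a sister DsRed-importin α construct by swapping the fluorescent protein. The associated work used this truncated importin α as a fusion tag to evaluate the dimerisation tendency of fluorescent proteins in living cells, with this construct representing the mCherry member of that comparison set.
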