Features (pLannotate 1.2.2; 16 found; start..end, strand, type, name):
     61..364     +  enhancer       CMV enhancer: human cytomegalovirus immediate early enhancer
    365..568     +  promoter       CMV promoter: human cytomegalovirus (CMV) immediate early promoter
    604..1311    +  CDS            mCherry: mCherry is a basic (constitutively fluorescent) red fluorescent protein published in 2004, derived from Discosoma sp.. It is reported to be a very rapidly-maturing monomer with low acid sensitivity.
   1312..1329    +  misc_feature   MCS (fragment): multiple cloning site
   1351..2187    +  CDS            KPNA2 (fragment): IMA1_HUMAN - Also known as RCH1, SRP1. Experimental evidence at protein level: Swiss-Prot protein existence level 1. Functions in nuclear protein import as an adapter protein for nuclear receptor KPNB1. Binds specifically and directly to substrates containing either a simple or bipartite NLS motif. Docking of the importin/substrate complex to the nuclear pore complex (NPC) is mediated by KPNB1 through binding to nucleoporin FxFG repeats and the complex is subsequently translocated through the pore by an energy requiring, Ran-dependent mechanism. At the nucleoplasmic side of the NPC, Ran binds
   2244..2269    +  misc_feature   MCS (fragment): multiple cloning site
   2286..2370    +  CDS            large T antigen (fragment): large T antigen from SV40 (simian virus 40)
   2393..2514    +  polyA_signal   SV40 poly(A) signal: SV40 polyadenylation signal
   2548..2976    -  rep_origin     f1 ori (sequence partly withheld): f1 bacteriophage origin of replication; arrow indicates direction of (+) strand synthesis
   3003..3107    +  promoter       AmpR promoter: bla
   3109..3466    +  promoter       SV40 promoter: SV40 enhancer and early promoter
   3501..4295    +  CDS            NeoR/KanR: aminoglycoside phosphotransferase from Tn5; aph(3')-II (or nptII); confers resistance to neomycin, kanamycin, and G418 (Geneticin®)
   4316..4468    +  CDS            ble (fragment): BLE_KLEPN - Experimental evidence at protein level: Swiss-Prot protein existence level 1. Binding protein with a strong affinity to the bleomycin family of antibiotics. Binds to CL990; an antimitotic-antibiotic compound. From Klebsiella pneumoniae.
   4527..4574    +  polyA_signal   HSV TK poly(A) signal: herpes simplex virus thymidine kinase polyadenylation signal (Cole and Stacy, 1985)
   4665..4681    -  polyA_signal   bGH poly(A) signal (fragment): bovine growth hormone polyadenylation signal
   4903..5491    +  rep_origin     ori: high-copy-number ColE1/pMB1/pBR322/pUC origin of replication
>Addgene plasmid #119719 | pmCherry-imp α | addgene full sequence | sequence record 236001 | Addgene NGS Result
TAGTTATTAATAGTAATCAATTACGGGGTCATTAGTTCATAGCCCATATATGGAGTTCCGCGTTACATAA
CTTACGGTAAATGGCCCGCCTGGCTGACCGCCCAACGACCCCCGCCCATTGACGTCAATAATGACGTATG
TTCCCATAGTAACGCCAATAGGGACTTTCCATTGACGTCAATGGGTGGAGTATTTACGGTAAACTGCCCA
CTTGGCAGTACATCAAGTGTATCATATGCCAAGTACGCCCCCTATTGACGTCAATGACGGTAAATGGCCC
GCCTGGCATTATGCCCAGTACATGACCTTATGGGACTTTCCTACTTGGCAGTACATCTACGTATTAGTCA
TCGCTATTACCATGGTGATGCGGTTTTGGCAGTACATCAATGGGCGTGGATAGCGGTTTGACTCACGGGG
ATTTCCAAGTCTCCACCCCATTGACGTCAATGGGAGTTTGTTTTGGCACCAAAATCAACGGGACTTTCCA
AAATGTCGTAACAACTCCGCCCCATTGACGCAAATGGGCGGTAGGCGTGTACGGTGGGAGGTCTATATAA
GCAGAGCTGGTTTAGTGAACCGTCAGATCCGCTAGCCGCCACCATGGTGAGCAAGGGCGAGGAGGATAAC
ATGGCCATCATCAAGGAGTTCATGCGCTTCAAGGTGCACATGGAGGGCTCCGTGAACGGCCACGAGTTCG
AGATCGAGGGCGAGGGCGAGGGCCGCCCCTACGAGGGCACCCAGACCGCCAAGCTGAAGGTGACCAAGGG
TGGCCCCCTGCCCTTCGCCTGGGACATCCTGTCCCCTCAGTTCATGTACGGCTCCAAGGCCTACGTGAAG
CACCCCGCCGACATCCCCGACTACTTGAAGCTGTCCTTCCCCGAGGGCTTCAAGTGGGAGCGCGTGATGA
ACTTCGAGGACGGCGGCGTGGTGACCGTGACCCAGGACTCCTCCCTGCAGGACGGCGAGTTCATCTACAA
GGTGAAGCTGCGCGGCACCAACTTCCCCTCCGACGGCCCCGTAATGCAGAAGAAGACCATGGGCTGGGAG
GCCTCCTCCGAGCGGATGTACCCCGAGGACGGCGCCCTGAAGGGCGAGATCAAGCAGAGGCTGAAGCTGA
AGGACGGCGGCCACTACGACGCTGAGGTCAAGACCACCTACAAGGCCAAGAAGCCCGTGCAGCTGCCCGG
CGCCTACAACGTCAACATCAAGTTGGACATCACCTCCCACAACGAGGACTACACCATCGTGGAACAGTAC
GAACGCGCCGAGGGCCGCCACTCCACCGGCGGCATGGACGAGCTGTACAAGAGATCTCGAGCTCAAGCTA
GCTTCGAATTCGGCACGAGGCAGATTCTTCCTACCTTAGTTCGGCTCCTGCATCATGATGATCCAGAAGT
GTTAGCAGATACCTGCTGGGCTATTTCCTACCTTACTGATGGTCCAAATGAACGAATTGGCATGGTGGTG
AAAACAGGAGTTGTGCCCCAACTTGTGAAGCTTCTAGGAGCTTCTGAATTGCCAATTGTGACTCCTGCCC
TAAGAGCCATAGGGAATATTGTCACTGGTACAGATGAACAGACTCAGGTTGTGATTGATGCAGGAGCACT
CGCCGTCTTTCCCAGCCTGCTCACCAACCCCAAAACTAACATTCAGAAGGAAGCTACGTGGACAATGTCA
AACATCACAGCCGGCCGCCAGGACCAGATACAGCAAGTTGTGAATCATGGATTAGTCCCATTCCTTGTCA
GTGTTCTCTCTAAGGCAGATTTTAAGACACAAAAGGAAGCTGTGTGGGCCGTGACCAACTATACCAGTGG
TGGAACAGTTGAACAGATTGTGTACCTTGTTCACTGTGGCATAATAGAACCGTTGATGAACCTCTTAACT
GCAAAAGATACCAAGATTATTCTGGTTATCCTGGATGCCATTTCAAATATCTTTCAGGCTGCTGAGAAAC
TAGGTGAAACTGAGAAACTTAGTATAATGATTGAAGAATGTGGAGGCTTAGACAAAATTGAAGCTCTACA
AAACCATGAAAATGAGTCTGTGTATAAGGCTTCGTTAAGCTTAATTGAGAAGTATTTCTCTGTAGAGGAA
GAGGAAGATCAAAACGTTGTACCAGAAACTACCTCTGAAGGCTACACTTTCCAAGTTCAGGATGGGGCTC
CTGGGACCTTTAACTTTTAGATCATGTAGCTGAGACATAAATTTGTTGTGTACTAAAAAAAAAAAAAAAA
AACTCGACGGTACCGCGGGCCCGGGATCCACCGGATCTAGATAACTGATCATAATCAGCCATACCACATT
TGTAGAGGTTTTACTTGCTTTAAAAAACCTCCCACACCTCCCCCTGAACCTGAAACATAAAATGAATGCA
ATTGTTGTTGTTAACTTGTTTATTGCAGCTTATAATGGTTACAAATAAAGCAATAGCATCACAAATTTCA
CAAATAAAGCATTTTTTTCACTGCATTCTAGTTGTGGTTTGTCCAAACTCATCAATGTATCTTAACGCGT
AAATTGTAAGCGTTAATATTTTGTTAAAATTCGCGTTAAATTTTTGTTAAATCAGCTCATTTTTTAACCA
ATAGGCCGAAATCGGCAAAATCCCTTATAAATCAAAAGAATAGACCGAGATAGGGT
[37 nt withheld, positions 2647-2683]
AAAGAACGTGGACTCCAACGTCAAAGG
[49 nt withheld, positions 2711-2759]
T
[91 nt withheld, positions 2761-2851]
G
[124 nt withheld, positions 2853-2976]
CAGGTGGCACTTTTCGGGGAAATGTGCGCGGAACCCCTATTTGTTTATTTTTCTAAATACATTCAAATAT
GTATCCGCTCATGAGACAATAACCCTGATAAATGCTTCAATAATATTGAAAAAGGAAGAGTCCTGAGGCG
GAAAGAACCAGCTGTGGAATGTGTGTCAGTTAGGGTGTGGAAAGTCCCCAGGCTCCCCAGCAGGCAGAAG
TATGCAAAGCATGCATCTCAATTAGTCAGCAACCAGGTGTGGAAAGTCCCCAGGCTCCCCAGCAGGCAGA
AGTATGCAAAGCATGCATCTCAATTAGTCAGCAACCATAGTCCCGCCCCTAACTCCGCCCATCCCGCCCC
TAACTCCGCCCAGTTCCGCCCATTCTCCGCCCCATGGCTGACTAATTTTTTTTATTTATGCAGAGGCCGA
GGCCGCCTCGGCCTCTGAGCTATTCCAGAAGTAGTGAGGAGGCTTTTTTGGAGGCCTAGGCTTTTGCAAA
GATCGATCAAGAGACAGGATGAGGATCGTTTCGCATGATTGAACAAGATGGATTGCACGCAGGTTCTCCG
GCCGCTTGGGTGGAGAGGCTATTCGGCTATGACTGGGCACAACAGACAATCGGCTGCTCTGATGCCGCCG
TGTTCCGGCTGTCAGCGCAGGGGCGCCCGGTTCTTTTTGTCAAGACCGACCTGTCCGGTGCCCTGAATGA
ACTGCAAGACGAGGCAGCGCGGCTATCGTGGCTGGCCACGACGGGCGTTCCTTGCGCAGCTGTGCTCGAC
GTTGTCACTGAAGCGGGAAGGGACTGGCTGCTATTGGGCGAAGTGCCGGGGCAGGATCTCCTGTCATCTC
ACCTTGCTCCTGCCGAGAAAGTATCCATCATGGCTGATGCAATGCGGCGGCTGCATACGCTTGATCCGGC
TACCTGCCCATTCGACCACCAAGCGAAACATCGCATCGAGCGAGCACGTACTCGGATGGAAGCCGGTCTT
GTCGATCAGGATGATCTGGACGAAGAGCATCAGGGGCTCGCGCCAGCCGAACTGTTCGCCAGGCTCAAGG
CGAGCATGCCCGACGGCGAGGATCTCGTCGTGACCCATGGCGATGCCTGCTTGCCGAATATCATGGTGGA
AAATGGCCGCTTTTCTGGATTCATCGACTGTGGCCGGCTGGGTGTGGCGGACCGCTATCAGGACATAGCG
TTGGCTACCCGTGATATTGCTGAAGAGCTTGGCGGCGAATGGGCTGACCGCTTCCTCGTGCTTTACGGTA
TCGCCGCTCCCGATTCGCAGCGCATCGCCTTCTATCGCCTTCTTGACGAGTTCTTCTGAGCGGGACTCTG
GGGTTCGAAATGACCGACCAAGCGACGCCCAACCTGCCATCACGAGATTTCGATTCCACCGCCGCCTTCT
ATGAAAGGTTGGGCTTCGGAATCGTTTTCCGGGACGCCGGCTGGATGATCCTCCAGCGCGGGGATCTCAT
GCTGGAGTTCTTCGCCCACCCTAGGGGGAGGCTAACTGAAACACGGAAGGAGACAATACCGGAAGGAACC
CGCGCTATGACGGCAATAAAAAGACAGAATAAAACGCACGGTGTTGGGTCGTTTGTTCATAAACGCGGGG
TTCGGTCCCAGGGCTGGCACTCTGTCGATACCCCACCGAGACCCCATTGGGGCCAATACGCCCGCGTTTC
TTCCTTTTCCCCACCCCACCCCCCAAGTTCGGGTGAAGGCCCAGGGCTCGCAGCCAACGTCGGGGCGGCA
GGCCCTGCCATAGCCTCAGGTTACTCATATATACTTTAGATTGATTTAAAACTTCATTTTTAATTTAAAA
GGATCTAGGTGAAGATCCTTTTTGATAATCTCATGACCAAAATCCCTTAACGTGAGTTTTCGTTCCACTG
AGCGTCAGACCCCGTAGAAAAGATCAAAGGATCTTCTTGAGATCCTTTTTTTCTGCGCGTAATCTGCTGC
TTGCAAACAAAAAAACCACCGCTACCAGCGGTGGTTTGTTTGCCGGATCAAGAGCTACCAACTCTTTTTC
CGAAGGTAACTGGCTTCAGCAGAGCGCAGATACCAAATACTGTTCTTCTAGTGTAGCCGTAGTTAGGCCA
CCACTTCAAGAACTCTGTAGCACCGCCTACATACCTCGCTCTGCTAATCCTGTTACCAGTGGCTGCTGCC
AGTGGCGATAAGTCGTGTCTTACCGGGTTGGACTCAAGACGATAGTTACCGGATAAGGCGCAGCGGTCGG
GCTGAACGGGGGGTTCGTGCACACAGCCCAGCTTGGAGCGAACGACCTACACCGAACTGAGATACCTACA
GCGTGAGCTATGAGAAAGCGCCACGCTTCCCGAAGGGAGAAAGGCGGACAGGTATCCGGTAAGCGGCAGG
GTCGGAACAGGAGAGCGCACGAGGGAGCTTCCAGGGGGAAACGCCTGGTATCTTTATAGTCCTGTCGGGT
TTCGCCACCTCTGACTTGAGCGTCGATTTTTGTGATGCTCGTCAGGGGGGCGGAGCCTATGGAAAAACGC
CAGCAACGCGGCCTTTTTACGGTTCCTGGCCTTTTGCTGGCCTTTTGCTCACATGTTCTTTCCTGCGTTA
TCCCCTGATTCTGTGGATAACCGTATTACCGCCATGCAT
