>Addgene plasmid #119719 | pmCherry-imp α | depositor partial sequence | sequence record 232216 | insert
GCTAGCCGCCACCATGGTGAGCAAGGGCGAGGAGGATAACATGGCCATCATCAAGGAGTTCATGCGCTTC
AAGGTGCACATGGAGGGCTCCGTGAACGGCCACGAGTTCGAGATCGAGGGCGAGGGCGAGGGCCGCCCCT
ACGAGGGCACCCAGACCGCCAAGCTGAAGGTGACCAAGGGTGGCCCCCTGCCCTTCGCCTGGGACATCCT
GTCCCCTCAGTTCATGTACGGCTCCAAGGCCTACGTGAAGCACCCCGCCGACATCCCCGACTACTTGAAG
CTGTCCTTCCCCGAGGGCTTCAAGTGGGAGCGCGTGATGAACTTCGAGGACGGCGGCGTGGTGACCGTGA
CCCAGGACTCCTCCCTGCAGGACGGCGAGTTCATCTACAAGGTGAAGCTGCGCGGCACCAACTTCCCCTC
CGACGGCCCCGTAATGCAGAAGAAGACCATGGGCTGGGAGGCCTCCTCCGAGCGGATGTACCCCGAGGAC
GGCGCCCTGAAGGGCGAGATCAAGCAGAGGCTGAAGCTGAAGGACGGCGGCCACTACGACGCTGAGGTCA
AGACCACCTACAAGGCCAAGAAGCCCGTGCAGCTGCCCGGCGCCTACAACGTCAACATCAAGTTGGACAT
CACCTCCCACAACGAGGACTACACCATCGTGGAACAGTACGAACGCGCCGAGGGCCGCCACTCCACCGGC
GGCATGGACGAGCTGTACAAGTAAAGATCT
